>Addgene plasmid #190606 | pWPT-mEGFP | addgene full sequence | sequence record 375284 | Addgene NGS Result
GCTTCCTTCACGACATTCAACAGACCTTGCATTCCTTTGGCGAGAGGGGAAAGACCCCTAGGAATGCTCG
TCAAGAAGACAGGGCCAGGTTTCCGGGCCCTCACATTGCCAAAAGACGGCAATATGGTGGAAAATAACAT
ATAGACAAACGCACACCGGCCTTATTCCAAGCGGCTTCGGCCAGTAACGTTAGGGGGGGGGGAGGGAGAG
GGGGGGGGGGGAGAGGGGCGGAATTGGCCGCCCTAGATGCATGCTTATTCGAACTTGTACAGCTCGTCCA
TGCCGAGAGTGATCCCGGCGGCGGTCACGAACTCCAGCAGGACCATGTGATCGCGCTTCTCGTTGGGGTC
TTTGCTCAGCTTGGACTGGGTGCTCAGGTAGTGGTTGTCGGGCAGCAGCACGGGGCCGTCGCCGATGGGG
GTGTTCTGCTGGTAGTGGTCGGCGAGCTGCACGCTGCCGTCCTCGATGTTGTGGCGGATCTTGAAGTTCA
CCTTGATGCCGTTCTTCTGCTTGTCGGCCATGATATAGACGTTGTGGCTGTTGTAGTTGTACTCCAGCTT
GTGCCCCAGGATGTTGCCGTCCTCCTTGAAGTCGATGCCCTTCAGCTCGATGCGGTTCACCAGGGTGTCG
CCCTCGAACTTCACCTCGGCGCGGGTCTTGTAGTTGCCGTCGTCCTTGAAGAAGATGGTGCGCTCCTGGA
CGTAGCCTTCGGGCATGGCGGACTTGAAGAAGTCGTGCTGCTTCATGTGGTCGGGGTAGCGGCTGAAGCA
CTGCACGCCGTAGGTCAGGGTGGTCACGAGGGTGGGCCAGGGCACGGGCAGCTTGCCGGTGGTGCAGATG
AACTTCAGGGTCAGCTTGCCGTAGGTGGCATCGCCCTCGCCCTCGCCGGACACGCTGAACTTGTGGCCGT
TTACGTCGCCGTCCAGCTCGACCAGGATGGGCACCACCCCGGTGAACAGCTCCTCGCCCTTGCTGAATTC
GCCCATGGTGGCTTAGTTAGTTACTCGAGCGTAAGCTTAGGCCTGGATGCGCGTCACGACACCTGTGTTC
TGGCGGCAAACCCGTTGCGAAAAAGAACGTTCACGGCGACTACTGCACTTATATACGGTTCTCCCCCACC
CTCGGGAAAAAGGCGGAGCCAGTACACGACATCACTTTCCCAGTTTACCCCGCGCCACCTTCTCTAGGCA
CCGGTTCAATTGCCGACCCCTCCCCCCAACTTCTCGGGGACTGTGGGCGATGTGCGCTCTGCCCACTGAC
GGGCACCGGAGCCATCGATCAAGCTTGTCGAGGCTAGTCTCGTGATCGATAAAATTTTGAATTTTTGTAA
TTTGTTTTTGTAATTCTTTAGTTTGTATGTCTGTTGCTATTATGTCTACTATTCTTTCCCCTGCACTGTC
CCCCCCAATCCCCCCTTTTCTTTTAAAAGTTAACCGATACCGTCGAGATCCGTTCACTAATCGAATGGAT
CTGTCTCTGTCTCTCTCTCCACCTTCTTCTTCTATTCCTTCGGGCCTGTCGGGTCCCCTCGGGGTTGGGA
GGTGGGTCTGAAACGATAATGGTGAATATCCCTGCCTAACTCTATTCACTATAGAAAGTACAGCAAAAAC
TATTCTTAAACCTACCAAGCCTCCTACTATCATTATGAATAATTTTATATACCACAGCCAATTTGTTATG
TTAAACCAATTCCACAAACTTGCCCATTTATCTAATTCCAATAATTCTTGTTCATTCTTTTCTTGCTGGT
TTTGCGATTCTTCAATTAAGGAGTGTATTAAGCTTGTGTAATTGTTAATTTCTCTGTCCCACTCCATCCA
GGTCGTGTGATTCCAAATCTGTTCCAGAGATTTATTACTCCAACTAGCATTCCAAGGCACAGCAGTGGTG
CAAATGAGTTTTCCAGAGCAACCCCAAATCCCCAGGAGCTGTTGATCCTTTAGGTATCTTTCCACAGCCA
GGATTCTTGCCTGGAGCTGCTTGATGCCCCAGACTGTGAGTTGCAACAGATGCTGTTGCGCCTCAATAGC
CCTCAGCAAATTGTTCTGCTGCTGCACTATACCAGACAATAATTGTCTGGCCTGTACCGTCAGCGTCATT
GACGCTGCGCCCATAGTGCTTCCTGCTGCTCCCAAGAACCCAAGGAACAAAGCTCCTATTCCCACTGCTC
TTTTTTCTCTCTGCACCACTCTTCTCTTTGCCTTGGTGGGTGCTACTCCTAATGGTTCAATTTTTACTAC
TTTATATTTATATAATTCACTTCTCCAATTGTCCCTCATATCTCCTCCTCCAGGTCTGAAGATCAGCGGC
CGGCCGCTTGCTGTGCGGTGGTCTTACTTTTGTTTTGCTCTTCCTCTATCTTGTCTAAAGCTTCCTTGGT
GTCTTTTATCTCTATCCTTTGATGCACACAATAGAGGGTTGCTACTGTATTATATAATGATCTAAGTTCT
TCTGATCCTGTCTGAAGGGATGGTTGTAGCTGTCCCAGTATTTGTCTACAGCCTTCTGATGTTTCTAACA
GGCCAGGATTAACTGCGAATCGTTCTAGCTCCCTGCTTGCCCATACTATATGTTTTAATTTATATTTTTT
CTTTCCCCCTGGCCTTAACCGAATTTTTTCCCATCGCGATCTAATTCTCCCCCGCTTAATACTGACGCTC
TCGCACCCATCTCTCTCCTTCTAGCCTCCGCTAGTCAAAATTTTTGGCGTACTCACCAGTCGCCGCCCCT
CGCCTCTTGCCGTGCGCGCTTCAGCAAGCCGAGTCCTGCGTCGAGAGAGCTCCTCTGGTTTCCCTTTCGC
TTTCAAGTCCCTGTTCGGGCGCCACTGCTAGAGATTTTCCACACTGACTAAAAGGGTCTGAGGGATCTCT
AGTTACCAGAGTCACACAACAGACGGGCACACACTACTTGAAGCACTCAAGGCAAGCTTTATTGAGGCTT
AAGCAGTGGGTTCCCTAGTTAGCCAGAGAGCTCCCAGGCTCAGATCTGGTCTAACCAGAGAGACCCAGTA
CAGGCAAAAAGCAGCTGCTTATATGCAGGATCTGAGGGCTCGCCACTCCCCAGTCCCGCCCAGGCCACGC
CTCCCTGGAAAGTCCCCAGCGGAAAGTCCCTTGTAGCAAGCTCGATATCAGCAGTTCTTGAAGTACTCCG
GATGCAGCTCTCGGGCCACGTGATGAAATGCTAGGCGGCTGTCAAACCTCCACTCTAACACTTCTCTCTC
CGGGTCATCCATCCCATGCAGGCTCACAGGGTGTAACAAGCTGGTGTTCTCTCCTTTATTGGCCTCTTCT
ACCTTATCTGGCTCAACTGGTACTAGCTTGTAGCACCATCCAAAGGTCAGTGGATATCTGACCCCTGGCC
CTGGTGTGTAGTTCTGCTAATCAGGGAAGTAGCCTTGTGTGTGGTAGATCCACAGATCAAGGATATCTTG
TCTTCTTTGGGAGTGAATTAGCCCTTCCAACTACTAAGTTTGTAGTACATATTTAACAAATACAATTTCT
TTAAAATGAAAATAATTCAGAGGAATCACAGGTTTAGAGTAAATGAAACCACAGGTAATTGGCAGTGGTA
ATAGGGTATGGGGTGGGAAGTTTGGGATGATTTTGGTTAGCTTGAGTTATCCAGTTGATCCAGACATGAT
AAGATACATTGATGAGTTTGGACAAACCACAACTAGAATGCAGTGAAAAAAATGCTTTATTTGTGAAATT
TGTGATGCTATTGCTTTATTTGTAACCATTATAAGCTGCAATAAACAAGTTAACAACAACAATTGCATTC
ATTTTATGTTTCAGGTTCAGGGGGAGGTGTGGGAGGTTTTTTAAAGCAAGTAAAACCTCTACAAATGTGG
TATGGCTGATTATGATCTCTAGTCAAGGCACTATACATCAAATATTCCTTATTAACCCCTTTACAAATTA
AAAAGCTAAAGGTACACAATTTTTGAGCATAGTTATTAATAGCAGACACTCTATGCCTGTGTGGAGTAAG
AAAAAACAGTATGTTATGATTATAACTGTTATGCCTACTTATAAAGGTTACAGAATATTTTTCCATAATT
TTCTTGTATAGCAGTGCAGCTTTTTCCTTTGTGGTGTAAATAGCAAAGCAAGCAAGAGTTCTATTACTAA
ACACAGCATGACTCAAAAAACTTAGCAATTCTGAAGGAAAGTCCTTGGGGTCTTCTACCTTTCTCTTCTT
TTTTGGAGGAGTAGAATGTTGAGAGTCAGCAGTAGCCTCATCATCACTAGATGGCATTTCTTCTGAGCAA
AACAGGTTTTCCTCATTAAAGGCATTCCACCACTGCTCCCATTCATCAGTTCCATAGGTTGGAATCTAAA
ATACACAAACAATTAGAATCAGTAGTTTAACACATTATACACTTAAAAATTTTATATTTACCTTAGAGCT
TTAAATCTCTGTAGGTAGTTTGTCCAATTATGTCACACCACAGAAGTAAGGTTCCTTCACAAAGATCCGG
GGCCCACTCATAAATCCAGTTGCCGCCACGGTAGCCAATCACCGTATCGTATAAATCATCGTCGGTACGT
TCGGCATCGCTCATCACAATACGTGCCTGGACGTCGAGGATTTCGCGTGGGTCAATGCCGCGCCAGATCC
ACATCAGACGGTTAATCATGCGATACCAGTGAGGGATGGTTTTACCATCAAGGGCCGACTGCACAGGCGG
TTGTGCGCCGTGATTAAAGCGGCGGACTAGCGTCGAGGTTTCAGGATGTTTAAAGCGGGGTTTGAACAGG
GTTTCGCTCAGGTTTGCCTGTGTCATGGATGCAGCCTCCAGAATACTTACTGGAAACTATTGTAACCCGC
CTGAAGTTAAAAAGAACAACGCCCGGCAGTGCCAGGCGTTGAAAAGATTAGCGACCGGAGATTGGCGGGA
CGAATACGACGCCCATATCCCACGGCTGTTCAATCCAGGTATCTTGCGGGATATCAACAACATAGTCATC
AACCAGCGGACGACCAGCCGGTTTTGCGAAGATGGTGACAAAGTGCGCTTTTGGATACATTTCACGAATC
GCAACCGCAGTACCACCGGTATCCACCAGGTCATCAATAACGATGAAGCCTTCGCCATCGCCTTCTGCGC
GTTTCAGCACTTTAAGCTCGCGCTGGTTGTCGTGATCGTAGCTGGAAATACAAACGGTATCGACATGACG
AATACCCAGTTCACGCGCCAGTAACGCACCCGGTACAGACCGCCACGGCTTACGGCAATAATGCCTTTCC
ATTGTTCAGAAGGCATCAGTCGGCTTGCGAGTTTACGTGCATGGATCTGCAACATGTCCCAGGTGACGAT
GTATTTTTCGCTCATGTGAAGTGTCCCAGCCTGTTTATCTACGGCTTAAAAAGTGTTCGAGGGGAAAATA
GGTTGCGCGAGATTATAGAGATCTGGCGCACTAAAAACCAGTATTTCACATGAGTCCGCGTCTTTTTACG
CACTGCCTCTCCCTGACGCGGGATAAAGTGGTATTCTCAAACATATCTCGCAAGCCTGTCTTGTGTCCAA
GCTTTTTGCAAAAGCCTAGGCCTCCAAAAAAGCCTCCTCACTACTTCTGGAATAGCTCAGAGGCCGAGGC
GGCCTCGGCCTCTGCATAAATAAAAAAAATTAGTCAGCCATGGGGCGGAGAATGGGCGGAACTGGGCGGA
GTTAGGGGCGGGATGGGCGGAGTTAGGGGCGGGACTATGGTTGCTGACTAATTGAGATGCATGCTTTGCA
TACTTCTGCCTGCTGGGGAGCCTGGGGACTTTCCACACCTGGTTGCTGACTAATTGAGATGCATGCTTTG
CATACTTCTGCCTGCTGGGGAGCCTGGGGACTTTCCACACCCTAACTGACACACATTCCACAGCTGCATT
AATGAATCGGCCAACGCGCGGGGAGAGGCGGTTTGCGTATTGGGCGCTCTTCCGCTTCCTCGCTCACTGA
CTCGCTGCGCTCGGTCGTTCGGCTGCGGCGAGCGGTATCAGCTCACTCAAAGGCGGTAATACGGTTATCC
ACAGAATCAGGGGATAACGCAGGAAAGAACATGTGAGCAAAAGGCCAGCAAAAGGCCAGGAACCGTAAAA
AGGCCGCGTTGCTGGCGTTTTTCCATAGGCTCCGCCCCCCTGACGAGCATCACAAAAATCGACGCTCAAG
TCAGAGGTGGCGAAACCCGACAGGACTATAAAGATACCAGGCGTTTCCCCCTGGAAGCTCCCTCGTGCGC
TCTCCTGTTCCGACCCTGCCGCTTACCGGATACCTGTCCGCCTTTCTCCCTTCGGGAAGCGTGGCGCTTT
CTCATAGCTCACGCTGTAGGTATCTCAGTTCGGTGTAGGTCGTTCGCTCCAAGCTGGGCTGTGTGCACGA
ACCCCCCGTTCAGCCCGACCGCTGCGCCTTATCCGGTAACTATCGTCTTGAGTCCAACCCGGTAAGACAC
GACTTATCGCCACTGGCAGCAGCCACTGGTAACAGGATTAGCAGAGCGAGGTATGTAGGCGGTGCTACAG
AGTTCTTGAAGTGGTGGCCTAACTACGGCTACACTAGAAGAACAGTATTTGGTATCTGCGCTCTGCTGAA
GCCAGTTACCTTCGGAAAAAGAGTTGGTAGCTCTTGATCCGGCAAACAAACCACCGCTGGTAGCGGTGGT
TTTTTTGTTTGCAAGCAGCAGATTACGCGCAGAAAAAAAGGATCTCAAGAAGATCCTTTGATCTTTTCTA
CGGGGTCTGACGCTCAGTGGAACGAAAACTCACGTTAAGGGATTTTGGTCATGAGATTATCAAAAAGGAT
CTTCACCTAGATCCTTTTAAATTAAAAATGAAGTTTTAAATCAATCTAAAGTATATATGAGTAAACTTGG
TCTGACAGTTACCAATGCTTAATCAGTGAGGCACCTATCTCAGCGATCTGTCTATTTCGTTCATCCATAG
TTGCCTGACTCCCCGTCGTGTAGATAACTACGATACGGGAGGGCTTACCATCTGGCCCCAGTGCTGCAAT
GATACCGCGAGACCCACGCTCACCGGCTCCAGATTTATCAGCAATAAACCAGCCAGCCGGAAGGGCCGAG
CGCAGAAGTGGTCCTGCAACTTTATCCGCCTCCATCCAGTCTATTAATTGTTGCCGGGAAGCTAGAGTAA
GTAGTTCGCCAGTTAATAGTTTGCGCAACGTTGTTGCCATTGCTACAGGCATCGTGGTGTCACGCTCGTC
GTTTGGTATGGCTTCATTCAGCTCCGGTTCCCAACGATCAAGGCGAGTTACATGATCCCCCATGTTGTGC
AAAAAAGCGGTTAGCTCCTTCGGTCCTCCGATCGTTGTCAGAAGTAAGTTGGCCGCAGTGTTATCACTCA
TGGTTATGGCAGCACTGCATAATTCTCTTACTGTCATGCCATCCGTAAGATGCTTTTCTGTGACTGGTGA
GTACTCAACCAAGTCATTCTGAGAATAGTGTATGCGGCGACCGAGTTGCTCTTGCCCGGCGTCAATACGG
GATAATACCGCGCCACATAGCAGAACTTTAAAAGTGCTCATCATTGGAAAACGTTCTTCGGGGCGAAAAC
TCTCAAGGATCTTACCGCTGTTGAGATCCAGTTCGATGTAACCCACTCGTGCACCCAACTGATCTTCAGC
ATCTTTTACTTTCACCAGCGTTTCTGGGTGAGCAAAAACAGGAAGGCAAAATGCCGCAAAAAAGGGAATA
AGGGCGACACGGAAATGTTGAATACTCATACTCTTCCTTTTTCAATATTATTGAAGCATTTATCAGGGTT
ATTGTCTCATGAGCGGATACATATTTGAATGTATTTAGAAAAATAAACAAATAGGGGTTCCGCGCACATT
TCCCCGAAAAGTGCCACCTGACGTCTAAGAAACCATTATTATCATGACATTAACCTATAAAAATAGGCGT
ATCACGAGGCCCTTTCGTCTCGCGCGTTTCGGTGATGACGGTGAAAACCTCTGACACATGCAGCTCCCGG
AGACGGTCACAGCTTGTCTGTAAGCGGATGCCGGGAGCAGACAAGCCCGTCAGGGCGCGTCAGCGGGTGT
TGGCGGGTGTCGGGGCTGGCTTAACTATGCGGCATCAGAGCAGATTGTACTGAGAGTGCACCATTCGACG
CTCTCCCTTATGCGACTCCTGCATTAGGAAGCAGCCCAGTAGTAGGTTGAGGCCGTTGAGCACCGCCGCC
GCAAGGAATGGTGCATGCAAGGAGATGGCGCCCAACAGTCCCCCGGCCACGGGGCCTGCCACCATACCCA
CGCCGAAACAAGCGCTCATGAGCCCGAAGTGGCGAGCCCGATCTTCCCCATCGGTGATGTCGGCGATATA
GGCGCCAGCAACCGCACCTGTGGCGCCGGTGATGCCGGCCACGATGCGTCCGGCGTAGAGGATCTGGCTA
GCGATGACCCTGCTGATTGGTTCGCTGACCATTTCCGGGTGCGGGACGGCGTTACCAGAAACTCAGAAGG
TTCGTCCAACCAAACCGACTCTGACGGCAGTTTACGAGAGAGATGATAGGGTCTGCTTCAGTAAGCCAGA
TGCTACACAATTAGGCTTGTACATATTGTCGTTAGAACGCGGCTACAATTAATACATAACCTTATGTATC
ATACACATACGATTTAGGTGACACTATAGAATACACGGAATTAATTCTAGATGCTGCTAGAGATTTTCCA
CACTGACTAAAAGGGTCTGAGGGATCTCTAGTTACCAGAGTCACACAACAGACGGGCACACACTACTTGA
AGCACTCAAGGCAAGCTTTATTGAGGCTTAAGCAGTGGGTTCCCTAGTTAGCCAGAGAGCTCCCAGGCTC
AGATCTGGTCTAACCAGAGAGACCCAGTACAAGCAAAAAGCAGCATAACTTCGTATAATGTATGCTATAC
GAAGTTATTCCCATGGTGAATTGATCCCATCTTGTCTTCGTTGGGAGTGAATTAGCCCTTCCAGTCCCCC
CTTTTCTTTTAAAAAGTGGCTAAGATCTACAGCTGCCTTGTAAGTCATTGGTCTTAAAGGTACCGAGCTC
GAATTGCCCGATGCGGGGAGGCGGCCCAAAGGGAGATCCGACTCGTCTGAGGGCGAAGGCGAAGACGCGG
AAGAGGCCGCAGAGCCGGCAGCAGGCCGCGGGAAGGAAGGTCCGCTGGATTGAGGGCCGAAGGGACGTAG
CAGAAGGACGTCCCGCGCAGAATCCAGGTGGCAACACAGGCGAGCAGCCATGGAAAGGACGTCAGCTTCC
CCGACAACACCACGGAATTGTCAGTGCCCAACAGCCGAGCCCCTGTCCAGCAGCGGGCAAGGCAGGCGGC
GATGAGTTCCGCCGTGGCAATAGGGAGGGGGAAAGCGAAAGTCCCGGAAAGGAGCTGACAGGTGGTGGCA
ATGCCCCAACCAGTGGGGGTTGCGTCAGCAAACACAGTGCACACCACGCCACGTTGCCTGACAACGGGCC
ACAACTCCTCATAAAGAGACAGCAACCAGGATTTATACAAGGAGGAGAAAATGAAAGCCATACGGGAAGC
AATAGCATGATACAAAGGCATTAAAGCAGCGTATCCACATAGCGTAAAAGGAGCAACATAGTTAAGAATA
CCAGTCAATCTTTCACAAATTTTGTAATCCAGAGGTTGATTATCGGCGGCCGCTTACTTGTACAGCTCGT
CCATGCCGCCGGTGGAGTGGCGGCCCTCGGCGCGTTCGTACTGTTCCACGATGGTGTAGTCCTCGTTGTG
GGAGGTGATGTCCAACTTGATGTTGACGTTGTAGGCGCCGGGCAGCTGCACGGGCTTCTTGGCCTTGTAG
GTGGTCTTGACCTCAGCGTCGTAGTGGCCGCCGTCCTTCAGCTTCAGCCTCTGCTTGATCTCGCCCTTCA
GGGCGCCGTCCTCGGGGTACATCCGCTCGGAGGAGGCCTCCCAGCCCATGGTCTTCTTCTGCATTACGGG
GCCGTCGGAGGGGAAGTTGGTGCCGCGCAGCTTCACCTTGTAGATGAACTCGCCGTCCCCGGGTTGTGGC
AAGCTTATCATCGTGTTTTTCAAAGGAAAACCACGTCCCCGTGGTTCGGGGGGCCTAGACGTTTTTTTAA
CCTCGACTAAACACATGTAAAGCATGTGCACCGAGGCCCCAGATCAGATCCCATACAATGGGGTACCTTC
TGGGCATCCTTCAGCCCCTTGTTGAATACGCTTGAGGAGAGCCATTTGACTCTTTCCACAACTATCCAAC
TCACAACGTGGCACTGGGGTTGTGCCGCCTTTGCAGGTGTATCTTATACACGTGGCTTTTGGCCGCAGAG
GCACCTGTCGCCAGGTGGGGGGTTCCGCTGCCTGCAAAGGGTCGCTACAGACGTTGTTTGTCTTCAAGAA
GCTTCCAGAGGAACT
Features (pLannotate 1.2.2; 32 found; start..end, strand, type, name):
    264..974     -  CDS            mEGFP: mEGFP is a basic (constitutively fluorescent) green fluorescent protein published in 2002, derived from Aequorea victoria. It has moderate acid sensitivity.
   1043..1254    -  promoter       EF-1α core promoter: core promoter for human elongation factor EF-1α
   1311..1428    -  misc_feature   cPPT/CTS: central polypurine tract and central termination sequence of HIV-1
   1447..1547    -  CDS            Rev (fragment): human immunodeficiency virus 1 (HIV-1) Rev protein; rev; enhances nuclear export of unspliced and incompletely spliced viral mRNAs
   1924..2157    -  misc_feature   RRE: The Rev response element (RRE) of HIV-1 allows for Rev-dependent mRNA export from the nucleus to the cytoplasm.
   2332..2670    -  CDS            HIV-1 gag (fragment): gag protein from human immunodeficiency virus 1; gag
   2654..2779    -  misc_feature   HIV-1 Ψ: packaging signal of human immunodeficiency virus type 1
   2826..3083    -  LTR            5' LTR (truncated): truncated 5' long terminal repeat (LTR) from HIV-1
   3131..3460    -  CDS            nef (fragment): NEF_HV1BR - Experimental evidence at protein level: Swiss-Prot protein existence level 1. Extracellular Nef protein targets CD4(+) T-lymphocytes for apoptosis by interacting with CXCR4 surface receptors (PubMed:14990729). From Human immunodeficiency virus type 1 group M subtype B (isolate BRU/LAI) (HIV-1).
   3627..3761    -  polyA_signal   SV40 poly(A) signal: SV40 polyadenylation signal
   3784..3867    -  CDS            large T antigen (fragment): large T antigen from SV40 (simian virus 40)
   4186..4206    -  CDS            SV40 NLS: nuclear localization signal of SV40 (simian virus 40) large T antigen
   4336..4401    -  intron         small t intron: SV40 (simian virus 40) small t antigen intron
   4403..4477    -  CDS            small t antigen (fragment): SV40 (simian virus 40) small t antigen
   4481..4786    -  CDS            frsA (fragment): FRSA_ECOLI - Also known as yafA. Experimental evidence at protein level: Swiss-Prot protein existence level 1. Catalyzes the hydrolysis of esters (PubMed:15808744). Displays esterase activity toward pNP-butyrate (PubMed:15808744). May stimulate mixed-acid fermentation by acting as a fermentation/respiration switch that down-regulates respiration and up- regulates fermentation rates (PubMed:15169777). From Escherichia coli (strain K12).
   4881..5216    -  CDS            gpt (fragment): XGPT_ECOLI - Also known as gpp, gxu. Experimental evidence at protein level: Swiss-Prot protein existence level 1. Purine salvage pathway enzyme that catalyzes the transfer of the ribosyl-5-phosphate group from 5-phospho-alpha-D-ribose 1- diphosphate (PRPP) to the N9 position of the 6-oxopurines guanine and xanthine to form the corresponding ribonucleotides GMP (guanosine 5'- monophosphate) and XMP (xanthosine 5'-monophosphate), with the release of PPi. To a lesser extent, also acts on hypoxanthine (PubMed:9100006, PubMed:3886014). Does not ribophosphorylate adenine (PubMed:3886014). From Esch
   5216..5335    -  CDS            gpt (fragment): XGPT_ECOLI - Also known as gpp, gxu. Experimental evidence at protein level: Swiss-Prot protein existence level 1. Purine salvage pathway enzyme that catalyzes the transfer of the ribosyl-5-phosphate group from 5-phospho-alpha-D-ribose 1- diphosphate (PRPP) to the N9 position of the 6-oxopurines guanine and xanthine to form the corresponding ribonucleotides GMP (guanosine 5'- monophosphate) and XMP (xanthosine 5'-monophosphate), with the release of PPi. To a lesser extent, also acts on hypoxanthine (PubMed:9100006, PubMed:3886014). Does not ribophosphorylate adenine (PubMed:3886014). From Esch
   5535..5864    -  promoter       SV40 promoter: SV40 enhancer and early promoter
   5871..5927    -  CDS            lacI (fragment): lac repressor; lacI; The lac repressor binds to the lac operator to inhibit transcription in E. coli. This inhibition can be relieved by adding lactose or isopropyl-β-D-thiogalactopyranoside (IPTG).
   6110..6698    -  rep_origin     ori: high-copy-number ColE1/pMB1/pBR322/pUC origin of replication
   6869..7729    -  CDS            AmpR: β-lactamase; bla; confers resistance to ampicillin, carbenicillin, and related antibiotics
   7730..7834    -  promoter       AmpR promoter: bla
   7929..7964    +  CDS            rop (fragment): Rop protein, which maintains plasmids at low copy number; rop
   8066..8114    +  misc_feature   bom (fragment): basis of mobility region from pBR322
   8115..8394    -  CDS            TcR (fragment): tetracycline efflux protein; tet; confers resistance to tetracycline
   8622..8640    +  promoter       SP6 promoter: promoter for bacteriophage SP6 RNA polymerase
   8665..8845    -  LTR            5' LTR (truncated): truncated 5' long terminal repeat (LTR) from HIV-1
   8865..8898    -  protein_bind   loxP: Cre-mediated recombination occurs in the 8-bp core sequence (GCATACAT). Cre recombinase
   8919..9023    -  CDS            nef (fragment): NEF_HV1LA - Experimental evidence at protein level: Swiss-Prot protein existence level 1. Extracellular Nef protein targets CD4(+) T-lymphocytes for apoptosis by interacting with CXCR4 surface receptors. From Human immunodeficiency virus type 1 group M subtype B (isolate Lai) (HIV-1).
   9043..9631    -  misc_feature   WPRE: woodchuck hepatitis virus posttranscriptional regulatory element
   9644..9998    -  CDS            Slow-FT (fragment): blue-to-red fluorescent timer derivative of mCherry (Subach et al., 2009) mammalian codon-optimized
  10015..102     -  misc_feature   IRES (across the origin): internal ribosome entry site (IRES) of the encephalomyocarditis virus (EMCV)
