[The description below was written by a language model from this plasmid's Addgene catalogue record and pLannotate feature annotations shown in this document.]
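Description:
pWPT-mEGFP is an HIV-1-based lentiviral transfer plasmid derived from pWPT-/GCCACC-mEGFP-IRES-mCherry by deleting part of the mCherry coding sequence, which leaves monomeric EGFP as the only functional reporter. It is propagated in E. coli through a high-copy ColE1/pUC-type origin with ampicillin selection (AmpR). The backbone also carries pBR322 remnants (rop, bom and tetracycline-resistance fragments) and an SV40 promoter–gpt cassette with the SV40 small t intron and polyadenylation signal, which lies outside the viral genome.

Within the lentiviral unit, the annotated elements are the 5' LTR, the Ψ packaging signal with adjoining gag sequence, the Rev response element and the cPPT/CTS. These respectively support packaging, Rev-dependent nuclear export of the genomic RNA and efficient nuclear import in transduced cells. A short EF-1α core promoter (listed in the catalogue as "EIF1-short") drives mEGFP, followed by an EMCV IRES and a residual red-fluorescent-protein fragment of about 355 nt. The annotation tool labels this fragment as the mCherry derivative Slow-FT, and it corresponds to the truncated, non-expressed mCherry. A WPRE downstream enhances transcript stability and expression. The 3' LTR is annotated as truncated and has a loxP site next to it, an arrangement that would be copied to both ends of the provirus and allow Cre-mediated excision.

The catalogue gives a total size of 10,729 bp, whereas the sequenced record is 10,375 nt, a difference in line with the deletion. The record states only how the plasmid was derived, not its use. The linked publication concerns Kozak-sequence effects on translation, and the plasmid would plausibly serve as a GFP-only lentiviral reporter or single-colour control.
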