Addgene plasmid #190606: pWPT-mEGFP
Purpose: Obtained by creating a deletion inside the mCherry coding sequence in pWPT-/GCCACC-mEGFP-IRES-mCherry (Addgene #49235)
Depositing lab: Alessandro Quattrone. Depositing organization: Universita degli Studi di Trento. Publication: Translational enhancement by base editing of the Kozak sequence rescues haploinsufficiency. Ambrosini C, Destefanis E, Kheir E, Broso F, Alessandrini F, Longhi S, Battisti N, Pesce I, Dassi E, Petris G, Cereseto A, Quattrone A. Nucleic Acids Res. 2022 Oct 14;50(18):10756-10771. doi: 10.1093/nar/gkac799. PubMed 36165847.
Backbone
  Vector backbone: Plasmid 49235: pWPT-/GCCACC-mEGFP-IRES-mCherry
  Backbone size w/o insert (bp): 10727
  Total vector size (bp): 10729
  Vector type: Lentiviral
Growth in bacteria
  Bacterial resistance: Ampicillin, 100 μg/mL
  Growth temperature: 30°C
  Growth strain: NEB Stable
  Copy number: High Copy
Gene/Insert 1
  Gene/Insert name: mEGFP
  Species: Synthetic
  Insert size (bp): 738
Gene/Insert 2
  Gene/Insert name: mCherry
  Species: Synthetic
  Insert size (bp): 710
  Mutation: a deletion was created in mCherry CDS impairing its expression
  Promoter: EIF1-short
  Cloning method: Restriction Enzyme; 5′ cloning site XmaI (destroyed during cloning); 3′ cloning site PstI (destroyed during cloning)
  Sequencing primers: 5′ ATAAGTGCAGTAGTCGCCGT; 3′ CATTAAAGCAGCGTATCC
Terms and licenses: Academic/Nonprofit Terms; Industry Terms: Not Available to Industry
How to cite: pWPT-mEGFP was a gift from Alessandro Quattrone (Addgene plasmid # 190606 ; http://n2t.net/addgene:190606 ; RRID:Addgene_190606)
